>Addgene plasmid #111114 | pCR1275 | addgene full sequence | sequence record 211910 | Addgene NGS Result
GGGCCAGATATACGCGTTGACATTGATTATTGACTAGTTATTAATAGTAATCAATTACGGGGTCATTAGT
TCATAGCCCATATATGGAGTTCCGCGTTACATAACTTACGGTAAATGGCCCGCCTGGCTGACCGCCCAAC
GACCCCCGCCCATTGACGTCAATAATGACGTATGTTCCCATAGTAACGCCAATAGGGACTTTCCATTGAC
GTCAATGGGTGGAGTATTTACGGTAAACTGCCCACTTGGCAGTACATCAAGTGTATCATATGCCAAGTAC
GCCCCCTATTGACGTCAATGACGGTAAATGGCCCGCCTGGCATTATGCCCAGTACATGACCTTATGGGAC
TTTCCTACTTGGCAGTACATCTACGTATTAGTCATCGCTATTACCATGGTGATGCGGTTTTGGCAGTACA
TCAATGGGCGTGGATAGCGGTTTGACTCACGGGGATTTCCAAGTCTCCACCCCATTGACGTCAATGGGAG
TTTGTTTTGGCACCAAAATCAACGGGACTTTCCAAAATGTCGTAACAACTCCGCCCCATTGACGCAAATG
GGCGGTAGGCGTGTACGGTGGGAGGTCTATATAAGCAGCGCGTTTTGCCTGTACTGGGTCTCTCTGGTTA
GACCAGATCTGAGCCTGGGAGCTCTCTGGCTAACTAGGGAACCCACTGCTTAAGCCTCAATAAAGCTTGC
CTTGAGTGCTTCAAGTAGTGTGTGCCCGTCTGTTGTGTGACTCTGGTAACTAGAGATCCCTCAGACCCTT
TTAGTCAGTGTGGAAAATCTCTAGCAGTGGCGCCCGAACAGGGACTTGAAAGCGAAAGGGAAACCAGAGG
AGCTCTCTCGACGCAGGACTCGGCTTGCTGAAGCGCGCACGGCAAGAGGCGAGGGGCGGCGACTGGTGAG
TACGCCAAAAATTTTGACTAGCGGAGGCTAGAAGGAGAGAGATGGGTGCGAGAGCGTCAGTATTAAGCGG
GGGAGAATTAGATCGCGATGGGAAAAAATTCGGTTAAGGCCAGGGGGAAAGAAAAAATATAAATTAAAAC
ATATAGTATGGGCAAGCAGGGAGCTAGAACGATTCGCAGTTAATCCTGGCCTGTTAGAAACATCAGAAGG
CTGTAGACAAATACTGGGACAGCTACAACCATCCCTTCAGACAGGATCAGAAGAACTTAGATCATTATAT
AATACAGTAGCAACCCTCTATTGTGTGCATCAAAGGATAGAGATAAAAGACACCAAGGAAGCTTTAGACA
AGATAGAGGAAGAGCAAAACAAAAGTAAGACCACCGCACAGCAAGCGGCCGGCCGCTGATCTTCAGACCT
GGAGGAGGAGATATGAGGGACAATTGGAGAAGTGAATTATATAAATATAAAGTAGTAAAAATTGAACCAT
TAGGAGTAGCACCCACCAAGGCAAAGAGAAGAGTGGTGCAGAGAGAAAAAAGAGCAGTGGGAATAGGAGC
TTTGTTCCTTGGGTTCTTGGGAGCAGCAGGAAGCACTATGGGCGCAGCGTCAATGACGCTGACGGTACAG
GCCAGACAATTATTGTCTGGTATAGTGCAGCAGCAGAACAATTTGCTGAGGGCTATTGAGGCGCAACAGC
ATCTGTTGCAACTCACAGTCTGGGGCATCAAGCAGCTCCAGGCAAGAATCCTGGCTGTGGAAAGATACCT
AAAGGATCAACAGCTCCTGGGGATTTGGGGTTGCTCTGGAAAACTCATTTGCACCACTGCTGTGCCTTGG
AATGCTAGTTGGAGTAATAAATCTCTGGAACAGATTTGGAATCACACGACCTGGATGGAGTGGGACAGAG
AAATTAACAATTACACAAGCTTAATACACTCCTTAATTGAAGAATCGCAAAACCAGCAAGAAAAGAATGA
ACAAGAATTATTGGAATTAGATAAATGGGCAAGTTTGTGGAATTGGTTTAACATAACAAATTGGCTGTGG
TATATAAAATTATTCATAATGATAGTAGGAGGCTTGGTAGGTTTAAGAATAGTTTTTGCTGTACTTTCTA
TAGTGAATAGAGTTAGGCAGGGATATTCACCATTATCGTTTCAGACCCACCTCCCAACCCCGAGGGGACC
CGACAGGCCCGAAGGAATAGAAGAAGAAGGTGGAGAGAGAGACAGAGACAGATCCATTCGATTAGTGAAC
GGATCGGCACTGCGTGCGCCAATTCTGCAGACAAATGGCAGTATTCATCCACAATTTTAAAAGAAAAGGG
GGGATTGGGGGGTACAGTGCAGGGGAAAGAATAGTAGACATAATAGCAACAGACATACAAACTAAAGAAT
TACAAAAACAAATTACAAAAATTCAAAATTTTCGGGTTTATTACAGGGACAGCAGAGATCCAGTTTGGTT
AGTACCGGGCCCGCCCTGCAGGTCTAGAGATCCGACGCGCCATCTCTAGGCCCGCGCCGGCCCCCTCGCA
CGGACTTGTGGGAGAAGCTCGGCTACTCCCCTGCCCCGGTTAATTTGCATATAATATTTCCTAGTAACTA
TAGAGGCTTAATGTGCGATAAAAGACAGATAATCTGTTCTTTTTAATACTAGCTACATTTTACATGATAG
GCTTGGATTTCTATAACTTCGTATAGCATACATTATACGAAGTTATAAACAGCACAAAAGGAAACTCACC
CTAACTGTAAAGTAATTGTGTGTTTTGAGACTATAAGTATCCCTTGGAGAACCACCTTGTTGGGGCGAGA
GAACGAAGACTGGTTTAAGAGCTAAGCTGGAAACAGCATAGCAAGTTTAAATAAGGCTAGTCCGTTATCA
ACTTGAAAAAGTGGCACCGAGTCGGTGCTTTTTTTCTCGAGTACTAGGATCCATTAGGCGGCCGCCCTGC
AGGGTGGATAACCGTATTACCGCCATGCATGTGCCCGTCAGTGGGCAGAGCGCACATCGCCCACAGTCCC
CGAGAAGTTGGGGGGAGGGGTCGGCAATTGAACCGGTGCCTAGAGAAGGTGGCGCGGGGTAAACTGGGAA
AGTGATGTCGTGTACTGGCTCCGCCTTTTTCCCGAGGGTGGGGGAGAACCGTATATAAGTGCAGTAGTCG
CCGTGAACGTTCTTTTTCGCAACGGGTTTGCCGCCAGAACACAGGTAAGTGCCGTGTGTGGTTCCCGCGG
GCCTGGCCTCTTTACGGGTTATGGCCCTTGCGTGCCTTGAATTACTTCCACCTGGCTGCAGTACGTGATT
CTTGATCCCGAGCTTCGGGTTGGAAGTGGGTGGGAGAGTTCGAGGCCTTGCGCTTAAGGAGCCCCTTCGC
CTCGTGCTTGAGTTGAGGCCTGGCCTGGGCGCTGGGGCCGCCGCGTGCGAATCTGGTGGCACCTTCGCGC
CTGTCTCGCTGCTTTCGATAAGTCTCTAGCCATTTAAAATTTTTGATGACCTGCTGCGACGCTTTTTTTC
TGGCAAGATAGTCTTGTAAATGCGGGCCAAGATCTGCACACTGGTATTTCGGTTTTTGGGGCCGCGGGCG
GCGACGGGGCCCGTGCGTCCCAGCGCACATGTTCGGCGAGGCGGGGCCTGCGAGCGCGGCCACCGAGAAT
CGGACGGGGGTAGTCTCAAGCTGGCCGGCCTGCTCTGGTGCCTGGCCTCGCGCCGCCGTGTATCGCCCCG
CCCTGGGCGGCAAGGCTGGCCCGGTCGGCACCAGTTGCGTGAGCGGAAAGATGGCCGCTTCCCGGCCCTG
CTGCAGGGAGCTCAAAATGGAGGACGCGGCGCTCGGGAGAGCGGGCGGGTGAGTCACCCACACAAAGGAA
AAGGGCCTTTCCGTCCTCAGCCGTCGCTTCATGTGACTCCACGGAGTACCGGGCGCCGTCCAGGCACCTC
GATTAGTTCTCGCGCTTTTGGAGTACGTCGTCTTTAGGTTGGGGGGAGGGGTTTTATGCGATGGAGTTTC
CCCACACTGAGTGGGTGGAGACTGAAGTTAGGCCAGCTTGGCACTTGATGTAATTCTCCTTGGAATTTGC
CCTTTTTGAGTTTGGATCTTGGTTCATTCTCAAGCCTCAGACAGTGGTTCAAAGTTTTTTTCTTCCATTT
CAGGTGTCGTGAGCTAGCCCACCATGACCGAGTACAAGCCCACGGTGCGCCTCGCCACCCGCGACGACGT
CCCCCGGGCCGTACGCACCCTCGCCGCCGCGTTCGCCGACTACCCCGCCACGCGCCACACCGTCGACCCG
GACCGCCACATCGAGCGGGTCACCGAGCTGCAAGAACTCTTCCTCACGCGCGTCGGGCTCGACATCGGCA
AGGTGTGGGTCGCGGACGACGGCGCCGCGGTGGCGGTCTGGACCACGCCGGAGAGCGTCGAAGCGGGGGC
GGTGTTCGCCGAGATCGGCCCGCGCATGGCCGAGTTGAGCGGTTCCCGGCTGGCCGCGCAGCAACAGATG
GAAGGCCTCCTGGCGCCGCACCGGCCCAAGGAGCCCGCGTGGTTCCTGGCCACCGTCGGCGTCTCGCCCG
ACCACCAGGGCAAGGGTCTGGGCAGCGCCGTCGTGCTCCCCGGAGTGGAGGCGGCCGAGCGCGCCGGGGT
GCCCGCCTTCCTGGAGACCTCCGCGCCCCGCAACCTCCCCTTCTACGAGCGGCTCGGCTTCACCGTCACC
GCCGACGTCGAGGTGCCCGAAGGACCGCGCACCTGGTGCATGACCCGCAAGCCCGGTGCCGGATCGGGAG
AGGGCAGAGGAAGTCTGCTAACATGCGGTGACGTCGAGGAGAATCCTGGCCCACCGGTCGCCACCATGGT
GAGCAAGGGCGAGGAGCTGTTCACCGGGGTGGTGCCCATCCTGGTCGAGCTGGACGGCGACGTAAACGGC
CACAAGTTCAGCGTGTCCGGCGAGGGCGAGGGCGATGCCACCTACGGCAAGCTGACCCTGAAGTTCATCT
GCACCACCGGCAAGCTGCCGGTGCCCTGGCCCACCCTCGTGACCACCCTGACCCATGGCGTGCAGTGCTT
CAGCCGCTACCCCGACCACATGAAGCAGCACGACTTCTTCAAGTCCGCCATGCCCGAAGGCTACGTCCAG
GAGCGCACCATCTTCTTCAAGGACGACGGCAACTACAAGACCCGCGCCGAGGTGAAGTTCGAGGGCGACA
CCCTGGTGAACCGCATCGAGCTGAAGGGCATCGACTTCAAGGAGGACGGCAACATCCTGGGGCACAAGCT
GGAGTACAACTACAACAGCCACAACGTCTATATCATGGCCGACAAGCAGAAGAACGGCATCAAGGTGAAC
TTCAAGATCCGCCACAACATCGAGGACGGCAGCGTGCAGCTCGCCGACCACTACCAGCAGAACACCCCCA
TCGGCGACGGCCCCGTGCTGCTGCCCGACAACCACTACCTGAGCACCCAGTCCAAGCTGAGTAAAGACCC
CAACGAGAAGCGCGATCACATGGTCCTGCTGGAGTTCGTGACCGCCGCCGGGATCACTCTCGGCATGGAC
GAGCTGTACAAGTAAGAATTCGTCGAGGGACCTAATAACTTCGTATAGCATACATTATACGAAGTTATAC
ATGTTTAAGGGTTCCGGTTCCACTAGGTACAATTCGATATCAAGCTTATCGATAATCAACCTCTGGATTA
CAAAATTTGTGAAAGATTGACTGGTATTCTTAACTATGTTGCTCCTTTTACGCTATGTGGATACGCTGCT
TTAATGCCTTTGTATCATGCTATTGCTTCCCGTATGGCTTTCATTTTCTCCTCCTTGTATAAATCCTGGT
TGCTGTCTCTTTATGAGGAGTTGTGGCCCGTTGTCAGGCAACGTGGCGTGGTGTGCACTGTGTTTGCTGA
CGCAACCCCCACTGGTTGGGGCATTGCCACCACCTGTCAGCTCCTTTCCGGGACTTTCGCTTTCCCCCTC
CCTATTGCCACGGCGGAACTCATCGCCGCCTGCCTTGCCCGCTGCTGGACAGGGGCTCGGCTGTTGGGCA
CTGACAATTCCGTGGTGTTGTCGGGGAAATCATCGTCCTTTCCTTGGCTGCTCGCCTGTGTTGCCACCTG
GATTCTGCGCGGGACGTCCTTCTGCTACGTCCCTTCGGCCCTCAATCCAGCGGACCTTCCTTCCCGCGGC
CTGCTGCCGGCTCTGCGGCCTCTTCCGCGTCTTCGCCTTCGCCCTCAGACGAGTCGGATCTCCCTTTGGG
CCGCCTCCCCGCATCGATACCGTCGACCTCGATCGAGACCTAGAAAAACATGGAGCAATCACAAGTAGCA
ATACAGCAGCTACCAATGCTGATTGTGCCTGGCTAGAAGCACAAGAGGAGGAGGAGGTGGGTTTTCCAGT
CACACCTCAGGTACCTTTAAGACCAATGACTTACAAGGCAGCTGTAGATCTTAGCCACTTTTTAAAAGAA
AAGGGGGGACTGGAAGGGCTAATTCACTCCCAACGAAGACAAGATATCCTTGATCTGTGGATCTACCACA
CACAAGGCTACTTCCCTGATTGGCAGAACTACACACCAGGGCCAGGGATCAGATATCCACTGACCTTTGG
ATGGTGCTACAAGCTAGTACCAGTTGAGCAAGAGAAGGTAGAAGAAGCCAATGAAGGAGAGAACACCCGC
TTGTTACACCCTGTGAGCCTGCATGGGATGGATGACCCGGAGAGAGAAGTATTAGAGTGGAGGTTTGACA
GCCGCCTAGCATTTCATCACATGGCCCGAGAGCTGCATCCGGACTGTACTGGGTCTCTCTGGTTAGACCA
GATCTGAGCCTGGGAGCTCTCTGGCTAACTAGGGAACCCACTGCTTAAGCCTCAATAAAGCTTGCCTTGA
GTGCTTCAAGTAGTGTGTGCCCGTCTGTTGTGTGACTCTGGTAACTAGAGATCCCTCAGACCCTTTTAGT
CAGTGTGGAAAATCTCTAGCAGCATGTGAGCAAAAGGCCAGCAAAAGGCCAGGAACCGTAAAAAGGCCGC
GTTGCTGGCGTTTTTCCATAGGCTCCGCCCCCCTGACGAGCATCACAAAAATCGACGCTCAAGTCAGAGG
TGGCGAAACCCGACAGGACTATAAAGATACCAGGCGTTTCCCCCTGGAAGCTCCCTCGTGCGCTCTCCTG
TTCCGACCCTGCCGCTTACCGGATACCTGTCCGCCTTTCTCCCTTCGGGAAGCGTGGCGCTTTCTCATAG
CTCACGCTGTAGGTATCTCAGTTCGGTGTAGGTCGTTCGCTCCAAGCTGGGCTGTGTGCACGAACCCCCC
GTTCAGCCCGACCGCTGCGCCTTATCCGGTAACTATCGTCTTGAGTCCAACCCGGTAAGACACGACTTAT
CGCCACTGGCAGCAGCCACTGGTAACAGGATTAGCAGAGCGAGGTATGTAGGCGGTGCTACAGAGTTCTT
GAAGTGGTGGCCTAACTACGGCTACACTAGAAGAACAGTATTTGGTATCTGCGCTCTGCTGAAGCCAGTT
ACCTTCGGAAAAAGAGTTGGTAGCTCTTGATCCGGCAAACAAACCACCGCTGGTAGCGGTGGTTTTTTTG
TTTGCAAGCAGCAGATTACGCGCAGAAAAAAAGGATCTCAAGAAGATCCTTTGATCTTTTCTACGGGGTC
TGACGCTCAGTGGAACGAAAACTCACGTTAAGGGATTTTGGTCATGAGATTATCAAAAAGGATCTTCACC
TAGATCCTTTTAAATTAAAAATGAAGTTTTAAATCAATCTAAAGTATATATGAGTAAACTTGGTCTGACA
GTTACCAATGCTTAATCAGTGAGGCACCTATCTCAGCGATCTGTCTATTTCGTTCATCCATAGTTGCCTG
ACTCCCCGTCGTGTAGATAACTACGATACGGGAGGGCTTACCATCTGGCCCCAGTGCTGCAATGATACCG
CGAGACCCACGCTCACCGGCTCCAGATTTATCAGCAATAAACCAGCCAGCCGGAAGGGCCGAGCGCAGAA
GTGGTCCTGCAACTTTATCCGCCTCCATCCAGTCTATTAATTGTTGCCGGGAAGCTAGAGTAAGTAGTTC
GCCAGTTAATAGTTTGCGCAACGTTGTTGCCATTGCTACAGGCATCGTGGTGTCACGCTCGTCGTTTGGT
ATGGCTTCATTCAGCTCCGGTTCCCAACGATCAAGGCGAGTTACATGATCCCCCATGTTGTGCAAAAAAG
CGGTTAGCTCCTTCGGTCCTCCGATCGTTGTCAGAAGTAAGTTGGCCGCAGTGTTATCACTCATGGTTAT
GGCAGCACTGCATAATTCTCTTACTGTCATGCCATCCGTAAGATGCTTTTCTGTGACTGGTGAGTACTCA
ACCAAGTCATTCTGAGAATAGTGTATGCGGCGACCGAGTTGCTCTTGCCCGGCGTCAATACGGGATAATA
CCGCGCCACATAGCAGAACTTTAAAAGTGCTCATCATTGGAAAACGTTCTTCGGGGCGAAAACTCTCAAG
GATCTTACCGCTGTTGAGATCCAGTTCGATGTAACCCACTCGTGCACCCAACTGATCTTCAGCATCTTTT
ACTTTCACCAGCGTTTCTGGGTGAGCAAAAACAGGAAGGCAAAATGCCGCAAAAAAGGGAATAAGGGCGA
CACGGAAATGTTGAATACTCATACTCTTCCTTTTTCAATATTATTGAAGCATTTATCAGGGTTATTGTCT
CATGAGCGGATACATATTTGAATGTATTTAGAAAAATAAACAAATAGGGGTTCCGCGCACATTTCCCCGA
AAAGTGCCACCTGACGTCGACGGATCGGGAGATCTCCCGATCCCCTATGGTGCACTCTCAGTACAATCTG
CTCTGATGCCGCATAGTTAAGCCAGTATCTGCTCCCTGCTTGTGTGTTGGAGGTCGCTGAGTAGTGCGCG
AGCAAAATTTAAGCTACAACAAGGCAAGGCTTGACCGACAATTGCATGAAGAATCTGCTTAGGGTTAGGC
GTTTTGCGCTGCTTCGCGATGTAC
Features (pLannotate 1.2.2; 23 found; start..end, strand, type, name):
     19..398     +  enhancer       CMV enhancer: human cytomegalovirus immediate early enhancer
    399..598     +  promoter       CMV promoter: human cytomegalovirus (CMV) immediate early promoter
    616..796     +  LTR            5' LTR (truncated): truncated 5' long terminal repeat (LTR) from HIV-1
    843..968     +  misc_feature   HIV-1 Ψ: packaging signal of human immunodeficiency virus type 1
    952..1290    +  CDS            HIV-1 gag (fragment): gag protein from human immunodeficiency virus 1; gag
   1465..1698    +  misc_feature   RRE: The Rev response element (RRE) of HIV-1 allows for Rev-dependent mRNA export from the nucleus to the cytoplasm.
   2075..2175    +  CDS            Rev (fragment): human immunodeficiency virus 1 (HIV-1) Rev protein; rev; enhances nuclear export of unspliced and incompletely spliced viral mRNAs
   2225..2342    +  misc_feature   cPPT/CTS: central polypurine tract and central termination sequence of HIV-1
   2603..2636    +  protein_bind   loxP: Cre-mediated recombination occurs in the 8-bp core sequence (GCATACAT). Cre recombinase
   2761..2828    +  misc_RNA       tracrRNA (fragment): trans-activating CRISPR RNA for the Streptococcus pyogenes CRISPR/Cas9 system
   2901..4072    +  promoter       EF-1α promoter: strong constitutive promoter for human elongation factor EF-1α
   4084..4680    +  CDS            PuroR: puromycin N-acetyltransferase; pac from Streptomyces alboniger; confers resistance to puromycin
   4756..5475    +  CDS            mEGFP: enhanced GFP with monomerizing A206K mutation (Zacharias et al., 2002) mammalian codon-optimized
   5495..5528    +  protein_bind   loxP: Cre-mediated recombination occurs in the 8-bp core sequence (GCATACAT). Cre recombinase
   5561..5584    +  misc_feature   MCS (fragment): pBluescript multiple cloning site
   5584..6172    +  misc_feature   WPRE: woodchuck hepatitis virus posttranscriptional regulatory element
   6173..6192    +  misc_feature   MCS (fragment): pBluescript multiple cloning site
   6194..6694    +  CDS            nef (fragment): NEF_HV1LA - Experimental evidence at protein level: Swiss-Prot protein existence level 1. Extracellular Nef protein targets CD4(+) T-lymphocytes for apoptosis by interacting with CXCR4 surface receptors. From Human immunodeficiency virus type 1 group M subtype B (isolate Lai) (HIV-1).
   6701..6881    +  LTR            5' LTR (truncated): truncated 5' long terminal repeat (LTR) from HIV-1
   6943..7531    -  rep_origin     ori: high-copy-number ColE1/pMB1/pBR322/pUC origin of replication
   7702..8562    -  CDS            AmpR: β-lactamase; bla; confers resistance to ampicillin, carbenicillin, and related antibiotics
   8563..8667    -  promoter       AmpR promoter: bla
   8726..8778    -  misc_feature   bom (fragment): basis of mobility region from pBR322
