[The description below was written by a language model from this plasmid's Addgene catalogue record and pLannotate feature annotations shown in this document.]
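Description:
pCR1275 is a lentiviral sgRNA expression plasmid built on the pCR1068 backbone, carrying a single guide RNA directed against human RAD51C (also known as FANCO), a RAD51 paralog involved in homologous recombination and the Fanconi anemia pathway. The guide name's "P1P2" designation resembles the naming used for promoter-targeting CRISPRi library guides, but the record does not state which Cas9 variant it is meant to be paired with. It is maintained in bacteria through a high-copy ColE1/pUC-type origin and an ampicillin resistance gene.

The viral portion has a CMV enhancer/promoter fused to a truncated HIV-1 5' LTR, which drives production of the genomic RNA in packaging cells. This is followed by the Ψ packaging signal with a gag fragment, the RRE for Rev-dependent nuclear export, and the cPPT/CTS. A WPRE that enhances transcript expression, a nef fragment and a second truncated LTR lie at the 3' end. Between these elements, the annotation detects a Streptococcus pyogenes tracrRNA-derived scaffold fragment, which corresponds to the sgRNA cassette. The promoter driving the sgRNA is not annotated in the feature table and is not stated in the record. Downstream, an EF-1α promoter drives puromycin N-acetyltransferase followed by monomeric EGFP, allowing drug selection and fluorescent tracking of transduced cells. The linker joining the two coding sequences is not annotated. Two loxP sites flank the region spanning the sgRNA scaffold and the marker cassette, so in principle it could be removed by Cre recombinase.

The construct comes from a study examining how the Fanconi anemia pathway contributes to Cas9 genome editing outcomes in human cells, where it would serve to perturb RAD51C after stable lentiviral delivery.
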