Addgene plasmid #111114: pCR1275
Purpose: Expresses RAD51C_+_56770199.23-P1P2 sgRNA in pCR1068
Depositing lab: Jacob Corn. Depositing organization: University of California, Berkeley. Publication: CRISPR-Cas9 genome editing in human cells occurs via the Fanconi anemia pathway. Richardson CD, Kazane KR, Feng SJ, Zelin E, Bray NL, Schafer AJ, Floor SN, Corn JE. Nat Genet. 2018 Aug;50(8):1132-1139. doi: 10.1038/s41588-018-0174-0. Epub 2018 Jul 27. PubMed 30054595.
Backbone
  Vector backbone: pCR1068
  Vector type: Lentiviral
Growth in bacteria
  Bacterial resistance: Ampicillin, 100 μg/mL
  Growth temperature: 37°C
  Growth strain: NEB Stable
  Copy number: High Copy
Gene/Insert
  Gene/Insert name: RAD51C gRNA
  gRNA/shRNA sequence: GGGCGAGAGAACGAAGACTG
  Species: H. sapiens (human)
  Entrez Gene: RAD51C (a.k.a. BROVCA3, FANCO, R51H3, RAD51L2)
  Cloning method: Restriction Enzyme; 5′ cloning site Unknown (unknown if destroyed)
Terms and licenses: Academic/Nonprofit Terms; Industry Terms: Not Available to Industry
How to cite: pCR1275 was a gift from Jacob Corn (Addgene plasmid # 111114 ; http://n2t.net/addgene:111114 ; RRID:Addgene_111114)
